>Addgene plasmid #8487 | pEMdelta | addgene full sequence | sequence record 431018 | Addgene NGS Result
TTTAGAGCAATTCGGTGTTAGTTTCAGCAAGCAAACATTAACCATAGCTAATGATTTATAGCCATATTAA
CCATTGGGGTACCGAGCTCGAATTCCATGGTCTGTTTCCTGTGTGAAATTGTTATCCGCTCACAATTCCA
CACATTATACGAGCCGGATGATTAATTGTCAACAGCTCATTTCAGAATATTTGCCAGAACCGTTATGATG
TCGGCGCAAAAAACATTATCCAGAACGGGAGTGCGCCTTGAGCGACACGAATTATGCAGTGATTTACGAC
CTGCACAGCCATACCACAGCTTCCGATGGCTGCCTGACGCCAGAAGCATTGGTGCACCGTGCAGTCGATG
ATAAGCTGTCAAACCAGATCAATTCGCGCTAACTTACATTAATTGCGTTGCGCTCACTGCCCGCTTTCCA
GTCGGGAAACCTGTCGTGCCAGCTGCATTAATGAATCGGCCAACGCGCGGGGAGAGGCGGTTTGCGTATT
GGGCGCCAGGGTGGTTTTTCTTTTCACCAGTGAGACGGGCAACAGCTGATTGCCCTTCACCGCCTGGCCC
TGAGAGAGTTGCAGCAAGCGGTCCACGCTGGTTTGCCCCAGCAGGCGAAAATCCTGTTTGATGGTGGTTA
ACGGCGGGATATAACATGAGCTGTCTTCGGTATCGTCGTATCCCACTACCGAGATATCCGCACCAACGCG
CAGCCCGGACTCGGTAATGGCGCGCATTGCGCCCAGCGCCATCTGATCGTTGGCAACCAGCATCGCAGTG
GGAACGATGCCCTCATTCAGCATTTGCATGGTTTGTTGAAAACCGGACATGGCACTCCAGTCGCCTTCCC
GTTCCGCTATCGGCTGAATTTGATTGCGAGTGAGATATTTATGCCAGCCAGCCAGACGCAGACGCGCCGA
GACAGAACTTAATGGGCCCGCTAACAGCGCGATTTGCTGGTGACCCAATGCGACCAGATGCTCCACGCCC
AGTCGCGTACCGTCTTCATGGGAGAAAATAATACTGTTGATGGGTGTCTGGTCAGAGACATCAAGAAATA
ACGCCGGAACATTAGTGCAGGCAGCTTCCACAGCAATGGCATCCTGGTCATCCAGCGGATAGTTAATGAT
CAGCCCACTGACGCGTTGCGCGAGAAGATTGTGCACCGCCGCTTTACAGGCTTCGACGCCGCTTCGTTCT
ACCATCGACACCACCACGCTGGCACCCAGTTGATCGGCGCGAGATTTAATCGCCGCGACAATTTGCGACG
GCGCGTGCAGGGCCAGACTGGAGGTGGCAACGCCAATCAGCAACGACTGTTTGCCCGCCAGTTGTTGTGC
CACGCGGTTGGGAATGTAATTCAGCTCCGCCATCGCCGCTTCCACTTTTTCCCGCGTTTTCGCAGAAACG
TGGCTGGCCTGGTTCACCACGCGGGAAACGGTCTGATAAGAGACACCGGCATACTCTGCGACATCGTATA
ACGTTACTGGTTTCACATTCACCACCCTGAATTGACTCTCTTCCGGGCGCTATCATGCCATACCGCGAAA
GGTTTTGCACCATTCGATGGTGTCAACGTAAATGCATGCCGCTTCGCCTTCGCGCGCGAATTGATCTGCT
GCCTCGCGCGTTTCGGTGATGACGGTGAAAACCTCTGACACATGCAGCTCCCGGAGACGGTCACAGCTTG
TCTGTAAGCGGATGCCGGGAGCAGACAAGCCCGTCAGGGCGCGTCAGCGGGTGTTGGCGGGTGTCGGGGC
GCAGCCATGACCCAGTCACGTAGCGATAGCGGAGTGTATACTGGCTTAACTATGCGGCATCAGAGCAGAT
TGTACTGAGAGTGCACCATATGCGGTGTGAAATACCGCACAGATGCGTAAGGAGAAAATACCGCATCAGG
CGCTCTTCCGCTTCCTCGCTCACTGACTCGCTGCGCTCGGTCGTTCGGCTGCGGCGAGCGGTATCAGCTC
ACTCAAAGGCGGTAATACGGTTATCCACAGAATCAGGGGATAACGCAGGAAAGAACATGTGAGCAAAAGG
CCAGCAAAAGGCCAGGAACCGTAAAAAGGCCGCGTTGCTGGCGTTTTTCCATAGGCTCCGCCCCCCTGAC
GAGCATCACAAAAATCGACGCTCAAGTCAGAGGTGGCGAAACCCGACAGGACTATAAAGATACCAGGCGT
TTCCCCCTGGAAGCTCCCTCGTGCGCTCTCCTGTTCCGACCCTGCCGCTTACCGGATACCTGTCCGCCTT
TCTCCCTTCGGGAAGCGTGGCGCTTTCTCATAGCTCACGCTGTAGGTATCTCAGTTCGGTGTAGGTCGTT
CGCTCCAAGCTGGGCTGTGTGCACGAACCCCCCGTTCAGCCCGACCGCTGCGCCTTATCCGGTAACTATC
GTCTTGAGTCCAACCCGGTAAGACACGACTTATCGCCACTGGCAGCAGCCACTGGTAACAGGATTAGCAG
AGCGAGGTATGTAGGCGGTGCTACAGAGTTCTTGAAGTGGTGGCCTAACTACGGCTACACTAGAAGGACA
GTATTTGGTATCTGCGCTCTGCTGAAGCCAGTTACCTTCGGAAAAAGAGTTGGTAGCTCTTGATCCGGCA
AACAAACCACCGCTGGTAGCGGTGGTTTTTTTGTTTGCAAGCAGCAGATTACGCGCAGAAAAAAAGGATC
TCAAGAAGATCCTTTGATCTTTTCTACGGGGTCTGACGCTCAGTGGAACGAAAACTCACGTTAAGGGATT
TTGGTCATGAGATTATCAAAAAGGATCTTCACCTAGATCCTTTTAAATTAAAAATGAAGTTTTAAATCAA
TCTAAAGTATATATGAGTAAACTTGGTCTGACAGTTACCAATGCTTAATCAGTGAGGCACCTATCTCAGC
GATCTGTCTATTTCGTTCATCCATAGTTGCCTGACTCCCCGTCGTGTAGATAACTACGATACGGGAGGGC
TTACCATCTGGCCCCAGTGCTGCAATGATACCGCGAGACCCACGCTCACCGGCTCCAGATTTATCAGCAA
TAAACCAGCCAGCCGGAAGGGCCGAGCGCAGAAGTGGTCCTGCAACTTTATCCGCCTCCATCCAGTCTAT
TAATTGTTGCCGGGAAGCTAGAGTAAGTAGTTCGCCAGTTAATAGTTTGCGCAACGTTGTTGCCATTGCT
ACAGGCATCGTGGTGTCACGCTCGTCGTTTGGTATGGCTTCATTCAGCTCCGGTTCCCAACGATCAAGGC
GAGTTACATGATCCCCCATGTTGTGCAAAAAAGCGGTTAGCTCCTTCGGTCCTCCGATCGTTGTCAGAAG
TAAGTTGGCCGCAGTGTTATCACTCATGGTTATGGCAGCACTGCATAATTCTCTTACTGTCATGCCATCC
GTAAGATGCTTTTCTGTGACTGGTGAGTACTCAACCAAGTCATTCTGAGAATAGTGTATGCGGCGACCGA
GTTGCTCTTGCCCGGCGTCAACACGGGATAATACCGCGCCACATAGCAGAACTTTAAAAGTGCTCATCAT
TGGAAAACGTTCTTCGGGGCGAAAACTCTCAAGGATCTTACCGCTGTTGAGATCCAGTTCGATGTAACCC
ACTCGTGCACCCAACTGATCTTCAGCATCTTTTACTTTCACCAGCGTTTCTGGGTGAGCAAAAACAGGAA
GGCAAAATGCCGCAAAAAAGGGAATAAGGGCGACACGGAAATGTTGAATACTCATACTCTTCCTTTTTCA
ATATTATTGAAGCATTTATCAGGGTTATTGTCTCATGAGCGGATACATATTTGAATGTATTTAGAAAAAT
AAACAAAAGAGTTTGTAGAAACGCAAAAAGGCCATCCGTCAGGATGGCCTTCTGCTTAATTTGATGCCTG
GCAGTTTATGGCGGGCGTCCTGCCCGCCACCCTCCGGGCCGTTGCTTCGCAACGTTCAAATCCGCTCCCG
GCGGATTTGTCCTACTCAGGAGAGCGTTCACCGACAAACAACAGATAAAACGAAAGGCCCAGTCTTTCGA
CTGAGCCTTTCGTTTTATTTGATGCCTGGCAGTTCCCTACTCTCGCATGGGGAGACCCCACACTACCATC
GGCGCTACGGCGTTTCACTTCTGAGTTCGGCATGGGGTCAGGTGGGACCACCGCGCTACTGCCGCCAGGC
AAATTCTGTTTTATCAGACCGCTTCTGCGTTCTGATTTAATCTGTATCAGGCTGAAAATCTTCTCTCATC
CGCCAAAACAGCCAAGCTTGCATGCCTGCAGGTCGACTCTAGAGGATCCCCAAGAAAGTCCGTCGGACAG
CTTTAATAAACCCTGCACTTATCTGTTTAGTGTGGGCGGACAAAATAGTTGGGAACTGGGAGGGGTGGAA
ATGGAGTTTTTAAGGATTATTTAGGGAAGAGTGACAAAATAGATGGGAACTGGGTGTAGCGTCGTAAGCT
AATACGAAAATTAAAAATGACAAAATAGTTTGGAACTAGATTTCACTTATCTGGTTGGTCGACCTGCAGG
GGGGGGGAAAGCCACGTTGTGTCTCAAAATCTCTGATGTTACATTGCACAAGATAAAAATATATCATCAT
GAACAATAAAACTGTCTGCTTACATAAACAGTAATACAAGGGGTGTTATGAGCCATATTCAACGGGAAAC
GTCTTGCTCGAGGCCGCGATTAAATTCCAACATGGATGCTGATTTATATGGGTATAAATGGGCTCGCGAT
AATGTCGGGCAATCAGGTGCGACAATCTATCGATTGTATGGGAAGCCCGATGCGCCAGAGTTGTTTCTGA
AACATGGCAAAGGTAGCGTTGCCAATGATGTTACAGATGAGATGGTCAGACTAAACTGGCTGACGGAATT
TATGCCTCTTCCGACCATCAAGCATTTTATCCGTACTCCTGATGATGCATGGTTACTCACCACTGCGATC
CCCGGGAAAACAGCATTCCAGGTATTAGAAGAATATCCTGATTCAGGTGAAAATATTGTTGATGCGCTGG
CAGTGTTCCTGCGCCGGTTGCATTCGATTCCTGTTTGTAATTGTCCTTTTAACAGCGATCGCGTATTTCG
TCTCGCTCAGGCGCAATCACGAATGAATAACGGTTTGGTTGATGCGAGTGATTTTGATGACGAGCGTAAT
GGCTGGCCTGTTGAACAAGTCTGGAAAGAAATGCATAAGCTTTTGCCATTCTCACCGGATTCAGTCGTCA
CTCATGGTGATTTCTCACTTGATAACCTTATTTTTGACGAGGGGAAATTAATAGGTTGTATTGATGTTGG
ACGAGTCGGAATCGCAGACCGATACCAGGATCTTGCCATCCTATGGAACTGCCTCGGTGAGTTTTCTCCT
TCATTACAGAAACGGCTTTTTCAAAAATATGGTATTGATAATCCTGATATGAATAAATTGCAGTTTCATT
TGATGCTCGATGAGTTTTTCTAATCAGAATTGGTTAATTGGTTGTAACACTGGCAGAGCATTACGCTGAC
TTGACGGGACGGCGGCTTTGTTGAATAAATCGAACTTTTGCTGAGTTGAAGGATCAGATCACGCATCTTC
CCGACAACGCAGACCGTTCCGTGGCAAAGCAAAAGTTCAAAATCACCAACTGGTCCACCTACAACAAAGC
TCTCATCAACCGTGGCTCCCTCACTTTCTGGCTGGATGATGGGGCGATTCAGGCCTGGTATGAGTCAGCA
ACACCTTCTTCACGAGGCAGACCTCAGCGCCCCCCCCCTGCAGGTCGACCCCACGCCCCTCTTTAATACG
ACGGGCAATTTGCACTTCAGAAAATGAAGAGTTTGCTTTAGCCATAACAAAAGTCCAGTATGCTTTTTCA
CAGCATAACTGGACTGATTTCAGTTTACAACTATTCTGTCTAGTTTAAGACTTTATTGTCATAGTTTAGA
TCTATTTTGTTCAGTTTAAGACTTTATTGTCCGCCCACA
Features (pLannotate 1.2.2; 20 found; start..end, strand, type, name):
     77..95      -  misc_feature   MCS (fragment): pUC18/19 multiple cloning site
    119..135     -  protein_bind   lac operator: The lac repressor binds to the lac operator to inhibit transcription in E. coli. This inhibition can be relieved by adding lactose or isopropyl-β-D-thiogalactopyranoside (IPTG). lac repressor encoded by lacI
    143..172     -  promoter       trc promoter: strong E. coli promoter; hybrid between the trp and lac UV5 promoters
    248..349     +  CDS            yciV (fragment): RNAAM_ECOLI - Also known as trpH From Escherichia coli (strain K12).
    345..362     -  promoter       tet promoter (fragment): E. coli promoter for tetracycline efflux protein gene
    404..1486    -  CDS            lacI: lac repressor; lacI; The lac repressor binds to the lac operator to inhibit transcription in E. coli. This inhibition can be relieved by adding lactose or isopropyl-β-D-thiogalactopyranoside (IPTG).
   1487..1564    -  promoter       lacIq promoter: lacI (mutant); In the lacIq allele, a single base change in the promoter boosts expression of the lacI gene about 10-fold.
   1608..1648    +  CDS            rop (fragment): Rop protein, which maintains plasmids at low copy number; rop
   1750..1890    +  misc_feature   bom: basis of mobility region from pBR322
   2076..2664    -  rep_origin     ori: high-copy-number ColE1/pMB1/pBR322/pUC origin of replication
   2835..3695    -  CDS            AmpR: β-lactamase; bla; confers resistance to ampicillin, carbenicillin, and related antibiotics
   3696..3787    -  promoter       AmpR promoter: bla
   3806..3833    -  terminator     rrnB T2 terminator: transcription terminator T2 from the E. coli rrnB gene
   3925..4011    -  terminator     rrnB T1 terminator: Escherichia coli rrnB; transcription terminator T1 from the E. coli rrnB gene
   4013..4128    -  ncRNA          5S rRNA: Accession: RF00001 - 5S ribosomal RNA
   4214..4251    -  misc_feature   MCS (fragment): pUC18/19 multiple cloning site
   4301..4466    +  mobile_element Tn7L: mini-Tn7 element (left end of the Tn7 transposon) Tn7
   4598..5413    +  CDS            KanR: aminoglycoside phosphotransferase; aph(3')-Ia; confers resistance to kanamycin in bacteria or G418 (Geneticin®) in eukaryotes
   5554..5700    +  CDS            TRA2_ECOLX (fragment): Protein predicted: Swiss-Prot protein existence level 4. Required for transposition of transposon Tn903. From Escherichia coli.
   5721..5919    +  mobile_element Tn7R (fragment): mini-Tn7 element (right end of the Tn7 transposon) Tn7
