>Addgene plasmid #8487 | pEMdelta | analyzer sequence | sequence record 6706
TTTAGAGCAATTCGGTGTTAGTTTCAGCAAGCAAACATTAACCATAGCTAATGATTTATAGCCATATTAA
CCATTGGGGTACCGAGCTCGAATTCCATGGTCTGTTTCCTGTGTGAAATTGTTATCCGCTCACAATTCCA
CACATTATACGAGCCGGATGATTAATTGTCAACAGCTCATTTCAGAATATTTGCCAGAACCGTTATGATG
TCGGCGCAAAAAACATTATCCAGAACGGGAGTGCGCCTTGAGCGACACGAATTATGCAGTGATTTACGAC
CTGCACAGCCATACCACAGCTTCCGATGGCTGCCTGACGCCAGAAGCATTGGTGCACCGTGCAGTCGATG
ATAAGCTGTCAAACCAGATCAATTCGCGCTAACTCACATTAATTGCGTTGCGCTCACTGCCCGCTTTCCA
GTCGGGAAACCTGTCGTGCCAGCTGCATTAATGAATCGGCCAACGCGCGGGGAGAGGCGGTTTGCGTATT
GGGCGCCAGGGTGGTTTTTCTTTTCACCAGTGAGACGGGCAACAGCTGATTGCCCTTCACCGCCTGGCCC
TGAGAGAGTTGCAGCAAGCGGTCCACGCTGGTTTGCCCCAGCAGGCGAAAATCCTGTTTGATGGTGGTTG
ACGGCGGGATATAACATGAGCTGTCTTCGGTATCGTCGTATCCCACTACCGAGATATCCGCACCAACGCG
CAGCCCGGACTCGGTAATGGCGCGCATTGCGCCCAGCGCCATCTGATCGTTGGCAACCAGCATCGCAGTG
GGAACGATGCCCTCATTCAGCATTTGCATGGTTTGTTGAAAACCGGACATGGCACTCCAGTCGCCTTCCC
GTTCCGCTATCGGCTGAATTTGATTGCGAGTGAGATATTTATGCCAGCCAGCCAGACGCAGACGCGCCGA
GACAGAACTTAATGGGCCCGCTAACAGCGCGATTTGCTGGTGACCCAATGCGACCAGATGCTCCACGCCC
AGTCGCGTACCGTCTTCATGGGAGAAAATAATACTGTTGATGGGTGTCTGGTCAGAGACATCAAGAAATA
ACGCCGGAACATTAGTGCAGGCAGCTTCCACAGCAATGGCATCCTGGTCATCCAGCGGATAGTTAATGAT
CAGCCCACTGACGCGTTGCGCGAGAAGATTGTGCACCGCCGCTTTACAGGCTTCGACGCCGCTTCGTTCT
ACCATCGACACCACCACGCTGGCACCCAGTTGATCGGCGCGAGATTTAATCGCCGCGACAATTTGCGACG
GCGCGTGCAGGGCCAGACTGGAGGTGGCAACGCCAATCAGCAACGACTGTTTGCCCGCCAGTTGTTGTGC
CACGCGGTTGGGAATGTAATTCAGCTCCGCCATCGCCGCTTCCACTTTTTCCCGCGTTTTCGCAGAAACG
TGGCTGGCCTGGTTCACCACGCGGGAAACGGTCTGATAAGAGACACCGGCATACTCTGCGACATCGTATA
ACGTTACTGGTTTCACATTCACCACCCTGAATTGACTCTCTTCCGGGCGCTATCATGCCATACCGCGAAA
GGTTTTGCACCATTCGATGGTGTCAACGTAAATGCATGCCGCTTCGCCTTCGCGCGCGAATTGATCTGCT
GCCTCGCGCGTTTCGGTGATGACGGTGAAAACCTCTGACACATGCAGCTCCCGGAGACGGTCACAGCTTG
TCTGTAAGCGGATGCCGGGAGCAGACAAGCCCGTCAGGGCGCGTCAGCGGGTGTTGGCGGGTGTCGGGGC
GCAGCCATGACCCAGTCACGTAGCGATAGCGGAGTGTATACTGGCTTAACTATGCGGCATCAGAGCAGAT
TGTACTGAGAGTGCACCATATGCGGTGTGAAATACCGCACAGATGCGTAAGGAGAAAATACCGCATCAGG
CGCTCTTCCGCTTCCTCGCTCACTGACTCGCTGCGCTCGGTCGTTCGGCTGCGGCGAGCGGTATCAGCTC
ACTCAAAGGCGGTAATACGGTTATCCACAGAATCAGGGGATAACGCAGGAAAGAACATGTGAGCAAAAGG
CCAGCAAAAGGCCAGGAACCGTAAAAAGGCCGCGTTGCTGGCGTTTTTCCATAGGCTCCGCCCCCCTGAC
GAGCATCACAAAAATCGACGCTCAAGTCAGAGGTGGCGAAACCCGACAGGACTATAAAGATACCAGGCGT
TTCCCCCTGGAAGCTCCCTCGTGCGCTCTCCTGTTCCGACCCTGCCGCTTACCGGATACCTGTCCGCCTT
TCTCCCTTCGGGAAGCGTGGCGCTTTCTCATAGCTCACGCTGTAGGTATCTCAGTTCGGTGTAGGTCGTT
CGCTCCAAGCTGGGCTGTGTGCACGAACCCCCCGTTCAGCCCGACCGCTGCGCCTTATCCGGTAACTATC
GTCTTGAGTCCAACCCGGTAAGACACGACTTATCGCCACTGGCAGCAGCCACTGGTAACAGGATTAGCAG
AGCGAGGTATGTAGGCGGTGCTACAGAGTTCTTGAAGTGGTGGCCTAACTACGGCTACACTAGAAGGACA
GTATTTGGTATCTGCGCTCTGCTGAAGCCAGTTACCTTCGGAAAAAGAGTTGGTAGCTCTTGATCCGGCA
AACAAACCACCGCTGGTAGCGGTGGTTTTTTTGTTTGCAAGCAGCAGATTACGCGCAGAAAAAAAGGATC
TCAAGAAGATCCTTTGATCTTTTCTACGGGGTCTGACGCTCAGTGGAACGAAAACTCACGTTAAGGGATT
TTGGTCATGAGATTATCAAAAAGGATCTTCACCTAGATCCTTTTAAATTAAAAATGAAGTTTTAAATCAA
TCTAAAGTATATATGAGTAAACTTGGTCTGACAGTTACCAATGCTTAATCAGTGAGGCACCTATCTCAGC
GATCTGTCTATTTCGTTCATCCATAGTTGCCTGACTCCCCGTCGTGTAGATAACTACGATACGGGAGGGC
TTACCATCTGGCCCCAGTGCTGCAATGATACCGCGAGACCCACGCTCACCGGCTCCAGATTTATCAGCAA
TAAACCAGCCAGCCGGAAGGGCCGAGCGCAGAAGTGGTCCTGCAACTTTATCCGCCTCCATCCAGTCTAT
TAATTGTTGCCGGGAAGCTAGAGTAAGTAGTTCGCCAGTTAATAGTTTGCGCAACGTTGTTGCCATTGCT
GTAGGCATCGTGGTGTCACGCTCGTCGTTTGGTATGGCTTCATTCAGCTCCGGTTCCCAACGATCAAGGC
GAGTTACATGATCCCCCATGTTGTGCAAAAAAGCGGTTAGCTCCTTCGGTCCTCCGATCGTTGTCAGAAG
TAAGTTGGCCGCAGTGTTATCACTCATGGTTATGGCAGCACTGCATAATTCTCTTACTGTCATGCCATCC
GTAAGATGCTTTTCTGTGACTGGTGAGTACTCAACCAAGTCATTCTGAGAATAGTGTATGCGGCGACCGA
GTTGCTCTTGCCCGGCGTCAACACGGGATAATACCGCGCCACATAGCAGAACTTTAAAAGTGCTCATCAT
TGGAAAACGTTCTTCGGGGCGAAAACTCTCAAGGATCTTACCGCTGTTGAGATCCAGTTCGATGTAACCC
ACTCGTGCACCCAACTGATCTTCAGCATCTTTTACTTTCACCAGCGTTTCTGGGTGAGCAAAAACAGGAA
GGCAAAATGCCGCAAAAAAGGGAATAAGGGCGACACGGAAATGTTGAATACTCATACTCTTCCTTTTTCA
ATATTATTGAAGCATTTATCAGGGTTATTGTCTCATGAGCGGATACATATTTGAATGTATTTAGAAAAAT
AAACAAAAAGAGTTTGTAGAAACGCAAAAAGGCCATCCGTCAGGATGGCCTTCTGCTTAATTTGATGCCT
GGCAGTTTATGGCGGGCGTCCTGCCCGCCACCCTCCGGGCCGTTGCTTCGCAACGTTCAAATCCGCTCCC
GGCGGATTTGTCCTACTCAGGAGAGCGTTCACCGACAAACAACAGATAAAACGAAAGGCCCAGTCTTTCG
ACTGAGCCTTTCGTTTTATTTGATGCCTGGCAGTTCCCTACTCTCGCATGGGGAGACCCCACACTACCAT
CGGCGCTACGGCGTTTCACTTCTGAGTTCGGCATGGGGTCAGGTGGGACCACCGCGCTACTGCCGCCAGG
CAAATTCTGTTTTATCAGACCGCTTCTGCGTTCTGATTTAATCTGTATCAGGCTGAAAATCTTCTCTCAT
CCGCCAAAACAGCCAAGCTTGCATGCCTGCAGGTCGACTCTAGAGGATCCCCAAGAAAGTCCGTCGGACA
GCTTTAATAAACCCTGCACTTATCTGTTTAGTGTGGGCGGACAAAATAGTTGGGAACTGGGAGGGGTGGA
AATGGAGTTTTTAAGGATTATTTAGGGAAGAGTGACAAAATAGATGGGAACTGGGTGTAGCGTCGTAAGC
TAATACGAAAATTAAAAATGACAAAATAGTTTGGAACTAGATTTCACTTATCTGGTTGGTCGACCTGCAG
GGGGGGGGGGGAAAGCCACGTTGTGTCTCAAAATCTCTGATGTTACATTGCACAAGATAAAAATATATCA
TCATGAACAATAAAACTGTCTGCTTACATAAACAGTAATACAAGGGGTGTTATGAGCCATATTCAACGGG
AAACGTCTTGCTCGAGGCCGCGATTAAATTCCAACATGGATGCTGATTTATATGGGTATAAATGGGCTCG
CGATAATGTCGGGCAATCAGGTGCGACAATCTATCGATTGTATGGGAAGCCCGATGCGCCAGAGTTGTTT
CTGAAACATGGCAAAGGTAGCGTTGCCAATGATGTTACAGATGAGATGGTCAGACTAAACTGGCTGACGG
AATTTATGCCTCTTCCGACCATCAAGCATTTTATCCGTACTCCTGATGATGCATGGTTACTCACCACTGC
GATCCCCGGGAAAACAGCATTCCAGGTATTAGAAGAATATCCTGATTCAGGTGAAAATATTGTTGATGCG
CTGGCAGTGTTCCTGCGCCGGTTGCATTCGATTCCTGTTTGTAATTGTCCTTTTAACAGCGATCGCGTAT
TTCGTCTCGCTCAGGCGCAATCACGAATGAATAACGGTTTGGTTGATGCGAGTGATTTTGATGACGAGCG
TAATGGCTGGCCTGTTGAACAAGTCTGGAAAGAAATGCATAAGCTTTTGCCATTCTCACCGGATTCAGTC
GTCACTCATGGTGATTTCTCACTTGATAACCTTATTTTTGACGAGGGGAAATTAATAGGTTGTATTGATG
TTGGACGAGTCGGAATCGCAGACCGATACCAGGATCTTGCCATCCTATGGAACTGCCTCGGTGAGTTTTC
TCCTTCATTACAGAAACGGCTTTTTCAAAAATATGGTATTGATAATCCTGATATGAATAAATTGCAGTTT
CATTTGATGCTCGATGAGTTTTTCTAATCAGAATTGGTTAATTGGTTGTAACACTGGCAGAGCATTACGC
TGACTTGACGGGACGGCGGCTTTGTTGAATAAATCGAACTTTTGCTGAGTTGAAGGATCAGATCACGCAT
CTTCCCGACAACGCAGACCGTTCCGTGGCAAAGCAAAAGTTCAAAATCACCAACTGGTCCACCTACAACA
AAGCTCTCATCAACCGTGGCTCCCTCACTTTCTGGCTGGATGATGGGGCGATTCAGGCCTGGTATGAGTC
AGCAACACCTTCTTCACGAGGCAGACCTCAGCGCCCCCCCCCCCCTGCAGGTCGACCCCACGCCCCTCTT
TAATACGACGGGCAATTTGCACTTCAGAAAATGAAGAGTTTGCTTTAGCCATAACAAAAGTCCAGTATGC
TTTTTCACAGCATAACTGGACTGATTTCAGTTTACAACTATTCTGTCTAGTTTAAGACTTTATTGTCATA
GTTTAGATCTATTTTGTTCAGTTTAAGACTTTATTGTCCGCCCACA
Features (pLannotate 1.2.2; 20 found; start..end, strand, type, name):
     77..95      -  misc_feature   MCS (fragment): pUC18/19 multiple cloning site
    119..135     -  protein_bind   lac operator: The lac repressor binds to the lac operator to inhibit transcription in E. coli. This inhibition can be relieved by adding lactose or isopropyl-β-D-thiogalactopyranoside (IPTG). lac repressor encoded by lacI
    143..172     -  promoter       trc promoter: strong E. coli promoter; hybrid between the trp and lac UV5 promoters
    248..349     +  CDS            yciV (fragment): RNAAM_ECOLI - Also known as trpH From Escherichia coli (strain K12).
    345..362     -  promoter       tet promoter (fragment): E. coli promoter for tetracycline efflux protein gene
    404..1486    -  CDS            lacI: lac repressor; lacI; The lac repressor binds to the lac operator to inhibit transcription in E. coli. This inhibition can be relieved by adding lactose or isopropyl-β-D-thiogalactopyranoside (IPTG).
   1487..1564    -  promoter       lacIq promoter: lacI (mutant); In the lacIq allele, a single base change in the promoter boosts expression of the lacI gene about 10-fold.
   1608..1648    +  CDS            rop (fragment): Rop protein, which maintains plasmids at low copy number; rop
   1750..1890    +  misc_feature   bom: basis of mobility region from pBR322
   2076..2664    -  rep_origin     ori: high-copy-number ColE1/pMB1/pBR322/pUC origin of replication
   2835..3695    -  CDS            AmpR: β-lactamase; bla; confers resistance to ampicillin, carbenicillin, and related antibiotics
   3696..3787    -  promoter       AmpR promoter: bla
   3807..3834    -  terminator     rrnB T2 terminator: transcription terminator T2 from the E. coli rrnB gene
   3926..4012    -  terminator     rrnB T1 terminator: Escherichia coli rrnB; transcription terminator T1 from the E. coli rrnB gene
   4014..4129    -  ncRNA          5S rRNA: Accession: RF00001 - 5S ribosomal RNA
   4215..4252    -  misc_feature   MCS (fragment): pUC18/19 multiple cloning site
   4302..4467    +  mobile_element Tn7L: mini-Tn7 element (left end of the Tn7 transposon) Tn7
   4602..5417    +  CDS            KanR: aminoglycoside phosphotransferase; aph(3')-Ia; confers resistance to kanamycin in bacteria or G418 (Geneticin®) in eukaryotes
   5558..5704    +  CDS            TRA2_ECOLX (fragment): Protein predicted: Swiss-Prot protein existence level 4. Required for transposition of transposon Tn903. From Escherichia coli.
   5728..5926    +  mobile_element Tn7R (fragment): mini-Tn7 element (right end of the Tn7 transposon) Tn7
