[The description below was written by a language model from this plasmid's Addgene catalogue record and pLannotate feature annotations shown in this document.]
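Description:
pEMdelta is a bacterial plasmid built on the pTrc99A expression backbone that carries a miniature Tn7 transposon rather than a conventional protein-coding insert. The backbone supplies a ColE1/pMB1-type origin with the pBR322 bom region and only a fragment of rop, a β-lactamase gene for ampicillin selection, lacI under the lacIq promoter, and the trc promoter with its lac operator, followed downstream by the rrnB 5S/T1/T2 terminator region. The catalogue lists the plasmid as low copy and as selected with both ampicillin and kanamycin in E. coli.

The insert of roughly 1.8 kb sits between the remnants of the polylinker (the cloning sites are recorded only tentatively as KpnI and BamHI). It consists of the Tn7 left end (Tn7L) and right end (Tn7R) flanking a kanamycin resistance gene, aph(3')-Ia, along with a short fragment of Tn903-derived sequence that probably came along with the kanamycin cassette. The two Tn7 ends are the cis-acting sites recognised by the Tn7 transposition proteins, so the segment between them can be excised and inserted into a target DNA, with kanamycin resistance marking the mobilised element. Although the catalogue gives tnsA as an alternative name and gene link, neither feature table annotates a tnsA coding sequence or any other transposase gene, so the element appears to depend on Tns proteins supplied separately. The mini-Tn7 is annotated on the opposite strand to the trc promoter, and the record indicates no role for that promoter.

The associated work concerns a purified in vitro Tn7 transposition system, consistent with use of this plasmid as a transposon donor substrate. The two sequence records differ by only a few nucleotides and give the same feature map.
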