Addgene plasmid #8487: pEMdelta
Depositing lab: Nancy Craig. Depositing organization: Johns Hopkins University and School of Medicine. Publication: Tn7 transposition: target DNA recognition is mediated by multiple Tn7-encoded proteins in a purified in vitro system. Bainton RJ, Kubo KM, Feng JN, Craig NL. Cell 1993 Mar 26;72(6):931-43. 10.1016/0092-8674(93)90581-A PubMed 8384534.
Backbone
  Vector backbone: pTrc99A
  Backbone manufacturer: NEB
  Backbone size w/o insert (bp): 4163
  Vector type: Bacterial Expression
Growth in bacteria
  Bacterial resistance: Ampicillin and Kanamycin, 100 & 50 μg/mL
  Growth temperature: 37°C
  Growth strain: DH5alpha
  Copy number: Low Copy
Gene/Insert
  Gene/Insert name: miniTN7 (alt name: tnsA)
  Species: Bacteria
  Insert size (bp): 1763
  Entrez Gene: tnsA (a.k.a. R721_29)
  Cloning method: Restriction Enzyme; 5′ cloning site KpnI? (not destroyed); 3′ cloning site BamHI? (not destroyed)
  Sequencing primers: 5′ na
Terms and licenses: Academic/Nonprofit Terms; Industry Terms: Not Available to Industry
How to cite: pEMdelta was a gift from Nancy Craig (Addgene plasmid # 8487 ; http://n2t.net/addgene:8487 ; RRID:Addgene_8487)
